Addgene plasmid #56530: Clover-Rab5a-7
Purpose: Localization: Ras GTPase, Excitation: 505, Emission: 515
Depositing lab: Michael Davidson. Depositing organization: Florida State University, Tallahassee. Publication: Improving FRET dynamic range with bright green and red fluorescent proteins. Lam AJ, St-Pierre F, Gong Y, Marshall JD, Cranfill PJ, Baird MA, McKeown MR, Wiedenmann J, Davidson MW, Schnitzer MJ, Tsien RY, Lin MZ. Nat Methods. 2012 Sep 9. doi: 10.1038/nmeth.2171. PubMed 22961245.
Backbone
  Vector backbone: Clover
  Backbone size w/o insert (bp): 4750
  Vector type: Mammalian Expression
  Selectable markers: Neomycin (select with G418)
Growth in bacteria
  Bacterial resistance: Kanamycin, 50 μg/mL
  Growth temperature: 37°C
  Growth strain: DH5alpha
  Copy number: High Copy
Gene/Insert
  Gene/Insert name: Rab5a (alt name: NM_004162.4)
  Promoter: CMV
  Tag / fusion protein: Clover
  Cloning method: Unknown
  Sequencing primers: 5′ CMV-F; 3′ SV40pA-R
Terms and licenses: Academic/Nonprofit Terms; Industry Terms
Depositor comments: . Excitation = 505; Emission = 515
How to cite: Clover-Rab5a-7 was a gift from Michael Davidson (Addgene plasmid # 56530 ; http://n2t.net/addgene:56530 ; RRID:Addgene_56530)
