[The description below was written by a language model from this plasmid's Addgene catalogue record and pLannotate feature annotations shown in this document.]
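Description:
Clover-Rab5a-7 is a mammalian expression plasmid that produces the human small GTPase RAB5A fused at its N-terminus to the green/yellow fluorescent protein Clover. It is built on a Clover C1-style backbone. In the 5,340 nt sequenced record, the CMV immediate-early enhancer and promoter lie just upstream of the Clover coding sequence. Clover is followed by a short remnant of the multiple cloning site that serves as a linker, then by the RAB5A open reading frame, and the transcript ends at an SV40 polyadenylation signal. The "7" in the name probably refers to the linker length, but the record does not state this.

In bacteria the plasmid is maintained from a high-copy ColE1/pUC-type origin, and an f1 origin is also present. A single Tn5 aminoglycoside phosphotransferase gene (NeoR/KanR) provides both selections. The bacterial bla (AmpR) promoter drives it for kanamycin resistance in E. coli, and the SV40 enhancer/early promoter with an HSV TK poly(A) signal drives it for G418 selection of stably transfected mammalian cells. The short annotated fragments of large T antigen, ble and the bGH poly(A) signal appear to be residual backbone sequence or partial matches rather than functional elements.

RAB5A cycles between GTP- and GDP-bound states and recruits effectors that control vesicle formation, movement, tethering and fusion in membrane trafficking. The fusion therefore acts as a live-cell localization marker for this Rab GTPase and the membranes it associates with. Placing the tag at the N-terminus leaves the Rab C-terminus free, the region where Rab proteins are generally lipid-modified for membrane attachment. The record lists Clover excitation at 505 nm and emission at 515 nm. The plasmid belongs to a collection of fluorescent protein fusions associated with work describing bright green and red proteins for improved FRET.
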