Features (pLannotate 1.2.2; 15 found; start..end, strand, type, name):
      1..717     +  CDS            Clover: Clover is a basic (constitutively fluorescent) green/yellow fluorescent protein published in 2012, derived from Aequorea victoria. It is reported to be a rapidly-maturing weak dimer with high acid sensitivity.
    718..737     +  misc_feature   MCS (fragment): multiple cloning site
    739..1383    +  CDS            RAB5A: RAB5A_HUMAN - Also known as RAB5. Experimental evidence at protein level: Swiss-Prot protein existence level 1. Small GTPase which cycles between active GTP-bound and inactive GDP-bound states. In its active state, binds to a variety of effector proteins to regulate cellular responses such as of intracellular membrane trafficking, from the formation of transport vesicles to their fusion with membranes. Active GTP-bound form is able to recruit to membranes different sets of downstream effectors directly responsible for vesicle formation, movement, tethering and fusion. RAB5A is required for the
   1409..1493    +  CDS            large T antigen (fragment): large T antigen from SV40 (simian virus 40)
   1516..1637    +  polyA_signal   SV40 poly(A) signal: SV40 polyadenylation signal
   1671..2099    -  rep_origin     f1 ori (sequence partly withheld): f1 bacteriophage origin of replication; arrow indicates direction of (+) strand synthesis
   2126..2230    +  promoter       AmpR promoter: bla
   2232..2589    +  promoter       SV40 promoter: SV40 enhancer and early promoter
   2624..3418    +  CDS            NeoR/KanR: aminoglycoside phosphotransferase from Tn5; aph(3')-II (or nptII); confers resistance to neomycin, kanamycin, and G418 (Geneticin®)
   3439..3591    +  CDS            ble (fragment): BLE_KLEPN - Experimental evidence at protein level: Swiss-Prot protein existence level 1. Binding protein with a strong affinity to the bleomycin family of antibiotics. Binds to CL990; an antimitotic-antibiotic compound. From Klebsiella pneumoniae.
   3650..3697    +  polyA_signal   HSV TK poly(A) signal: herpes simplex virus thymidine kinase polyadenylation signal (Cole and Stacy, 1985)
   3788..3804    -  polyA_signal   bGH poly(A) signal (fragment): bovine growth hormone polyadenylation signal
   4026..4614    +  rep_origin     ori: high-copy-number ColE1/pMB1/pBR322/pUC origin of replication
   4789..5092    +  enhancer       CMV enhancer: human cytomegalovirus immediate early enhancer
   5093..5296    +  promoter       CMV promoter: human cytomegalovirus (CMV) immediate early promoter
>Addgene plasmid #56530 | Clover-Rab5a-7 | addgene full sequence | sequence record 176713 | Addgene NGS Result
ATGGTGAGCAAGGGCGAGGAGCTGTTCACCGGGGTGGTGCCCATCCTGGTCGAGCTGGACGGCGACGTAA
ACGGCCACAAGTTCAGCGTCCGCGGCGAGGGCGAGGGCGATGCCACCAACGGCAAGCTGACCCTGAAGTT
CATCTGCACCACCGGCAAGCTGCCCGTGCCCTGGCCCACCCTCGTGACCACCTTCGGCTACGGCGTGGCC
TGCTTCAGCCGCTACCCCGACCACATGAAGCAGCACGACTTCTTCAAGTCCGCCATGCCCGAAGGCTACG
TCCAGGAGCGCACCATCTCTTTCAAGGACGACGGTACCTACAAGACCCGCGCCGAGGTGAAGTTCGAGGG
CGACACCCTGGTGAACCGCATCGAGCTGAAGGGCATCGACTTCAAGGAGGACGGCAACATCCTGGGGCAC
AAGCTGGAGTACAACTTCAACAGCCACAACGTCTATATCACGGCCGACAAGCAGAAGAACGGCATCAAGG
CTAACTTCAAGATCCGCCACAACGTTGAGGACGGCAGCGTGCAGCTCGCCGACCACTACCAGCAGAACAC
CCCCATCGGCGACGGCCCCGTGCTGCTGCCCGACAACCACTACCTGAGCCATCAGTCCGCCCTGAGCAAA
GACCCCAACGAGAAGCGCGATCACATGGTCCTGCTGGAGTTCGTGACCGCCGCCGGGATCACTCTCGGCA
TGGACGAGCTGTACAAGTCCGGACTCAGATCTCGAGCCATGGCTAGTCGAGGCGCAACAAGACCCAACGG
GCCAAATACTGGAAATAAAATATGCCAGTTCAAACTAGTACTTCTGGGAGAGTCTGCTGTTGGCAAATCA
AGCCTAGTGCTTCGTTTTGTGAAGGGCCAATTTCATGAATTTCAAGAGAGTACCATAGGGGCTGCTTTTC
TAACCCAAACTGTGTGTCTTGATGATACAACAGTAAAGTTTGAAATATGGGATACAGCTGGTCAAGAACG
ATACCATAGCTTAGCACCAATGTACTACAGAGGAGCACAAGCAGCCATAGTTGTATATGATATCACAAAT
GAGGAGTCCTTTGCCAGAGCCAAAAACTGGGTTAAAGAACTTCAGAGGCAAGCCAGTCCTAACATTGTAA
TAGCTTTATCAGGAAACAAGGCTGATCTTGCAAATAAAAGAGCTGTCGATTTCCAGGAAGCACAGTCCTA
TGCAGATGACAACAGTTTATTATTCATGGAGACATCAGCTAAAACATCGATGAATGTAAATGAAATATTC
ATGGCAATAGCTAAAAAGTTGCCAAAGAACGAACCACAGAATCCAGGAGCAAATTCTGCCAGAGGAAGAG
GAGTAGACCTTACTGAACCCACGCAGCCAACCAGGAATCAGTGTTGTAGTAACTAAGGATCCACCGGATC
TAGATAACTGATCATAATCAGCCATACCACATTTGTAGAGGTTTTACTTGCTTTAAAAAACCTCCCACAC
CTCCCCCTGAACCTGAAACATAAAATGAATGCAATTGTTGTTGTTAACTTGTTTATTGCAGCTTATAATG
GTTACAAATAAAGCAATAGCATCACAAATTTCACAAATAAAGCATTTTTTTCACTGCATTCTAGTTGTGG
TTTGTCCAAACTCATCAATGTATCTTAACGCGTAAATTGTAAGCGTTAATATTTTGTTAAAATTCGCGTT
AAATTTTTGTTAAATCAGCTCATTTTTTAACCAATAGGCCGAAATCGGCAAAATCCCTTATAAATCAAAA
GAATAGACCGAGATAGGGT
[37 nt withheld, positions 1770-1806]
AAAGAACGTGGACTCCAACGTCAAAGG
[49 nt withheld, positions 1834-1882]
T
[91 nt withheld, positions 1884-1974]
G
[124 nt withheld, positions 1976-2099]
CAGGTGGCACTTTTCGGGGAAATGTGCGCGGAACCCCTATTTGTTTATTTTTCTAAATACATTCAAATAT
GTATCCGCTCATGAGACAATAACCCTGATAAATGCTTCAATAATATTGAAAAAGGAAGAGTCCTGAGGCG
GAAAGAACCAGCTGTGGAATGTGTGTCAGTTAGGGTGTGGAAAGTCCCCAGGCTCCCCAGCAGGCAGAAG
TATGCAAAGCATGCATCTCAATTAGTCAGCAACCAGGTGTGGAAAGTCCCCAGGCTCCCCAGCAGGCAGA
AGTATGCAAAGCATGCATCTCAATTAGTCAGCAACCATAGTCCCGCCCCTAACTCCGCCCATCCCGCCCC
TAACTCCGCCCAGTTCCGCCCATTCTCCGCCCCATGGCTGACTAATTTTTTTTATTTATGCAGAGGCCGA
GGCCGCCTCGGCCTCTGAGCTATTCCAGAAGTAGTGAGGAGGCTTTTTTGGAGGCCTAGGCTTTTGCAAA
GATCGATCAAGAGACAGGATGAGGATCGTTTCGCATGATTGAACAAGATGGATTGCACGCAGGTTCTCCG
GCCGCTTGGGTGGAGAGGCTATTCGGCTATGACTGGGCACAACAGACAATCGGCTGCTCTGATGCCGCCG
TGTTCCGGCTGTCAGCGCAGGGGCGCCCGGTTCTTTTTGTCAAGACCGACCTGTCCGGTGCCCTGAATGA
ACTGCAAGACGAGGCAGCGCGGCTATCGTGGCTGGCCACGACGGGCGTTCCTTGCGCAGCTGTGCTCGAC
GTTGTCACTGAAGCGGGAAGGGACTGGCTGCTATTGGGCGAAGTGCCGGGGCAGGATCTCCTGTCATCTC
ACCTTGCTCCTGCCGAGAAAGTATCCATCATGGCTGATGCAATGCGGCGGCTGCATACGCTTGATCCGGC
TACCTGCCCATTCGACCACCAAGCGAAACATCGCATCGAGCGAGCACGTACTCGGATGGAAGCCGGTCTT
GTCGATCAGGATGATCTGGACGAAGAGCATCAGGGGCTCGCGCCAGCCGAACTGTTCGCCAGGCTCAAGG
CGAGCATGCCCGACGGCGAGGATCTCGTCGTGACCCATGGCGATGCCTGCTTGCCGAATATCATGGTGGA
AAATGGCCGCTTTTCTGGATTCATCGACTGTGGCCGGCTGGGTGTGGCGGACCGCTATCAGGACATAGCG
TTGGCTACCCGTGATATTGCTGAAGAGCTTGGCGGCGAATGGGCTGACCGCTTCCTCGTGCTTTACGGTA
TCGCCGCTCCCGATTCGCAGCGCATCGCCTTCTATCGCCTTCTTGACGAGTTCTTCTGAGCGGGACTCTG
GGGTTCGAAATGACCGACCAAGCGACGCCCAACCTGCCATCACGAGATTTCGATTCCACCGCCGCCTTCT
ATGAAAGGTTGGGCTTCGGAATCGTTTTCCGGGACGCCGGCTGGATGATCCTCCAGCGCGGGGATCTCAT
GCTGGAGTTCTTCGCCCACCCTAGGGGGAGGCTAACTGAAACACGGAAGGAGACAATACCGGAAGGAACC
CGCGCTATGACGGCAATAAAAAGACAGAATAAAACGCACGGTGTTGGGTCGTTTGTTCATAAACGCGGGG
TTCGGTCCCAGGGCTGGCACTCTGTCGATACCCCACCGAGACCCCATTGGGGCCAATACGCCCGCGTTTC
TTCCTTTTCCCCACCCCACCCCCCAAGTTCGGGTGAAGGCCCAGGGCTCGCAGCCAACGTCGGGGCGGCA
GGCCCTGCCATAGCCTCAGGTTACTCATATATACTTTAGATTGATTTAAAACTTCATTTTTAATTTAAAA
GGATCTAGGTGAAGATCCTTTTTGATAATCTCATGACCAAAATCCCTTAACGTGAGTTTTCGTTCCACTG
AGCGTCAGACCCCGTAGAAAAGATCAAAGGATCTTCTTGAGATCCTTTTTTTCTGCGCGTAATCTGCTGC
TTGCAAACAAAAAAACCACCGCTACCAGCGGTGGTTTGTTTGCCGGATCAAGAGCTACCAACTCTTTTTC
CGAAGGTAACTGGCTTCAGCAGAGCGCAGATACCAAATACTGTTCTTCTAGTGTAGCCGTAGTTAGGCCA
CCACTTCAAGAACTCTGTAGCACCGCCTACATACCTCGCTCTGCTAATCCTGTTACCAGTGGCTGCTGCC
AGTGGCGATAAGTCGTGTCTTACCGGGTTGGACTCAAGACGATAGTTACCGGATAAGGCGCAGCGGTCGG
GCTGAACGGGGGGTTCGTGCACACAGCCCAGCTTGGAGCGAACGACCTACACCGAACTGAGATACCTACA
GCGTGAGCTATGAGAAAGCGCCACGCTTCCCGAAGGGAGAAAGGCGGACAGGTATCCGGTAAGCGGCAGG
GTCGGAACAGGAGAGCGCACGAGGGAGCTTCCAGGGGGAAACGCCTGGTATCTTTATAGTCCTGTCGGGT
TTCGCCACCTCTGACTTGAGCGTCGATTTTTGTGATGCTCGTCAGGGGGGCGGAGCCTATGGAAAAACGC
CAGCAACGCGGCCTTTTTACGGTTCCTGGCCTTTTGCTGGCCTTTTGCTCACATGTTCTTTCCTGCGTTA
TCCCCTGATTCTGTGGATAACCGTATTACCGCCATGCATTAGTTATTAATAGTAATCAATTACGGGGTCA
TTAGTTCATAGCCCATATATGGAGTTCCGCGTTACATAACTTACGGTAAATGGCCCGCCTGGCTGACCGC
CCAACGACCCCCGCCCATTGACGTCAATAATGACGTATGTTCCCATAGTAACGCCAATAGGGACTTTCCA
TTGACGTCAATGGGTGGAGTATTTACGGTAAACTGCCCACTTGGCAGTACATCAAGTGTATCATATGCCA
AGTACGCCCCCTATTGACGTCAATGACGGTAAATGGCCCGCCTGGCATTATGCCCAGTACATGACCTTAT
GGGACTTTCCTACTTGGCAGTACATCTACGTATTAGTCATCGCTATTACCATGGTGATGCGGTTTTGGCA
GTACATCAATGGGCGTGGATAGCGGTTTGACTCACGGGGATTTCCAAGTCTCCACCCCATTGACGTCAAT
GGGAGTTTGTTTTGGCACCAAAATCAACGGGACTTTCCAAAATGTCGTAACAACTCCGCCCCATTGACGC
AAATGGGCGGTAGGCGTGTACGGTGGGAGGTCTATATAAGCAGAGCTGGTTTAGTGAACCGTCAGATCCG
CTAGCGCTACCGGTCGCCACC
