>Addgene plasmid #56530 | Clover-Rab5a-7 | depositor partial sequence | sequence record 87423 | insert sequence
GCTAGCGCTACCGGTCGCCACCATGGTGAGCAAGGGCGAGGAGCTGTTCACCGGGGTGGTGCCCATCCTG
GTCGAGCTGGACGGCGACGTAAACGGCCACAAGTTCAGCGTCCGCGGCGAGGGCGAGGGCGATGCCACCA
ACGGCAAGCTGACCCTGAAGTTCATCTGCACCACCGGCAAGCTGCCCGTGCCCTGGCCCACCCTCGTGAC
CACCTTCGGCTACGGCGTGGCCTGCTTCAGCCGCTACCCCGACCACATGAAGCAGCACGACTTCTTCAAG
TCCGCCATGCCCGAAGGCTACGTCCAGGAGCGCACCATCTCTTTCAAGGACGACGGTACCTACAAGACCC
GCGCCGAGGTGAAGTTCGAGGGCGACACCCTGGTGAACCGCATCGAGCTGAAGGGCATCGACTTCAAGGA
GGACGGCAACATCCTGGGGCACAAGCTGGAGTACAACTTCAACAGCCACAACGTCTATATCACGGCCGAC
AAGCAGAAGAACGGCATCAAGGCTAACTTCAAGATCCGCCACAACGTTGAGGACGGCAGCGTGCAGCTCG
CCGACCACTACCAGCAGAACACCCCCATCGGCGACGGCCCCGTGCTGCTGCCCGACAACCACTACCTGAG
CCATCAGTCCGCCCTGAGCAAAGACCCCAACGAGAAGCGCGATCACATGGTCCTGCTGGAGTTCGTGACC
GCCGCCGGGATCACTCTCGGCATGGACGAGCTGTACAAGTCCGGACTCAGATCTCGAGCCATGGCTAGTC
GAGGCGCAACAAGACCCAACGGGCCAAATACTGGAAATAAAATATGCCAGTTCAAACTAGTACTTCTGGG
AGAGTCTGCTGTTGGCAAATCAAGCCTAGTGCTTCGTTTTGTGAAGGGCCAATTTCATGAATTTCAAGAG
AGTACCATAGGGGCTGCTTTTCTAACCCAAACTGTGTGTCTTGATGATACAACAGTAAAGTTTGAAATAT
GGGATACAGCTGGTCAAGAACGATACCATAGCTTAGCACCAATGTACTACAGAGGAGCACAAGCAGCCAT
AGTTGTATATGATATCACAAATGAGGAGTCCTTTGCCAGAGCCAAAAACTGGGTTAAAGAACTTCAGAGG
CAAGCCAGTCCTAACATTGTAATAGCTTTATCAGGAAACAAGGCTGATCTTGCAAATAAAAGAGCTGTCG
ATTTCCAGGAAGCACAGTCCTATGCAGATGACAACAGTTTATTATTCATGGAGACATCAGCTAAAACATC
GATGAATGTAAATGAAATATTCATGGCAATAGCTAAAAAGTTGCCAAAGAACGAACCACAGAATCCAGGA
GCAAATTCTGCCAGAGGAAGAGGAGTAGACCTTACTGAACCCACGCAGCCAACCAGGAATCAGTGTTGTA
GTAACTAAGGATCCACCGGATCTAGATAACTGATCATAATCAGCCATACCACATTGT
